>Addgene plasmid #212685 | pCfB13014 | addgene full sequence | sequence record 424068 | Addgene NGS Result
TTGGTCATGACCAGCCAGGACAGAAATGCCTCGACTTCGCTGCTACCCAAGGTTGCCGGGTGACGCACAC
CGTGGAAACGGATGAAGGCACGAACCCAGTGGACATAAGCCTGTTCGGTTCGTAAGCTGTAATGCAAGTA
GCGTATGCGCTCACGCAACTGGTCCAGAACCTTGACCGAACGCAGCGGTGGTAACGGCGCAGTGGCGGTT
TTCATGGCTTGTTATGACTGTTTTTTTGGGGTACAGTCTATGCCTCGGGCATCCAAGCAGCAAGCGCGTT
ACGCCGTGGGTCGATGTTTGATGTTATGGAGCAGCAACGATGTTACGCAGCAGGGCAGTCGCCCTAAAAC
AAAGTTAAACATTATGAGGGAAGCGGTGATCGCCGAAGTATCGACTCAACTATCAGAGGTAGTTGGCGTC
ATCGAGCGCCATCTCGAACCGACGTTGCTGGCCGTACATTTGTACGGCTCCGCAGTGGATGGCGGCCTGA
AGCCACACAGTGATATTGATTTGCTGGTTACGGTGACCGTAAGGCTTGATGAAACAACGCGGCGAGCTTT
GATCAACGACCTTTTGGAAACTTCGGCTTCCCCTGGAGAGAGCGAGATTCTCCGCGCTGTAGAAGTCACC
ATTGTTGTGCACGACGACATCATTCCGTGGCGTTATCCAGCTAAGCGCGAACTGCAATTTGGAGAATGGC
AGCGCAATGACATTCTTGCGGGTATCTTCGAGCCAGCCACGATCGACATTGATCTGGCTATCTTGCTGAC
AAAAGCAAGAGAACATAGCGTTGCCTTGGTAGGTCCAGCGGCGGAGGAACTCTTTGATCCGGTTCCTGAA
CAGGATCTATTTGAGGCGCTAAATGAAACCTTAACGCTATGGAACTCGCCGCCCGACTGGGCTGGCGATG
AGCGAAATGTAGTGCTTACGTTGTCCCGCATTTGGTACAGCGCAGTAACCGGCAAAATCGCGCCGAAGGA
TGTCGCTGCCGACTGGGCAATGGAGCGCCTGCCGGCCCAGTATCAGCCCGTCATACTTGAAGCTAGACAG
GCTTATCTTGGACAAGAAGAAGATCGCTTGGCCTCGCGCGCAGATCAGTTGGAAGAATTTGTCCACTACG
TGAAAGGCGAGATCACCAAGGTAGTCGGCAAATAATCAGAATTGGTTAATTGGTTGTAACACCGCAGCGG
CCGCGTGAAGGAAATGCCTAAAACCTGAATTGAACGAAGCGCTTTTCTACAAGTACCGTACGTGTAAGGT
GGATGGTGGGCCTGATGTGTTAGTTTGACTGTTCTACTACGTGTCACCTTACTGTGCCTGTACTGTACTT
GAAGATGGAGCAATATGTACACATGCGCGAAACTTCAGGAGTCAGGTTGTTATGCAACAGGAAATTTTTA
TGGTGATGAATTATAATTATGCACAGGTCCCAAATGGGAAAAATGTATGGAGAGAAACCTTCGATTGGTG
TTTGTGGCGGTGCAATCTGGGGAACTTCGCGTGTAGTATTTGTACTTGTAGTAGAAGTTCTCCATCATTT
TACAAGAATAACCATTAGTCAATGGGTAGTTGTATGAAATAGAACCATCTTTAAATGCATTTCCATCGCT
GATGAAGAAAATGGCTTAGTTAACTGGGTATGTGTGGTCATTTCTGTGCCAGAACTCCGTCTCCTTGGAC
TCTGAGACCTATAAACGCAGAAAGGCCCACCCGAAGGTGAGCCAGTGTGACTCTAGTAGAGAGCGTTCAC
CGACAAACAACAGATAAAACGAAAGGCCCAGTCTTTCGACTGAGCCTTTCGTTTTATTTGATGCCTGGTC
ATTTGTACAGTTCATCCATACCATGCGTGATGCCCGCTGCGGTTACGAACTCCAGCAGAACCATATGATC
GCGTTTCTCGTTCGGATCTTTAGACAGAACGCTTTGCGTGCTCAGATAGTGATTGTCTGGCAGCAGAACA
GGACCATCACCGATTGGAGTGTTTTGCTGGTAGTGATCAGCCAGCTGCACGCTGCCATCCTCCACGTTGT
GGCGAATTTTAAAATTCGCTTTAATGCCATTTTTTTGTTTATCGGCGGTGATGTAAACATTGTGGCTGTT
AAAATTGTATTCCAGCTTATGGCCCAGGATATTGCCGTCCTCTTTAAAGTCAATGCCTTTCAGCTCAATG
CGGTTTACCAGGGTATCGCCTTCAAATTTCACTTCCGCACGCGTTTTGTACGTGCCGTCATCCTTAAAGG
AAATCGTGCGTTCCTGCACATAGCCTTCCGGCATGGCGGACTTGAAGAAGTCATGCTGCTTCATATGGTC
CGGATAACGAGCAAAGCACTGAACACCATAAGTCAGCGTCGTTACCAGAGTCGGCCAAGGAACCGGCAGT
TTACCAGTAGTACAGATGAACTTCAGCGTCAGTTTACCATTAGTTGCGTCACCTTCACCCTCGCCACGCA
CGGAAAACTTATGACCGTTGACATCACCATCCAGTTCCACCAGAATAGGGACGACACCAGTGAACAGCTC
TTCGCCTTTACGCATCTAGTATTTCTCCTCTTTCTCTAGTAGCTAAGATCCGAACCTGCCGTTTCTTGAG
TTGCCGCGATGTTAAGAAAACATTCATAAATTAAATGTGAATTGCCGCACACATTATTAAATAAGATTTA
CAAAATGTTCAAAATGACGCATGAAATCACGTTTCACTTTCGGTCTCCCCGTTCAGCGAGACGCCGTTGT
TTGATGTCTTGAGTTTGAGGTCATTTAGACTAGGAGTACAAGTTCGTACGATACAGGGAAGAAGTACCGG
TGTATTGTACTGGTACTGTGAGTACACAATCGGCATGAACGCTCTTCCAAACTTCCTGCGTCGGTGTACC
GTTTGTGCGTTCTGTATTGGTGTCACAATGTGGCCCATACTTGTACAAGTTGCATGGTATATAGTGCGAG
CTGTTTCGTATAATGTGGTACATACACATGCACTGAAGGTACCTGAACGTATACGTCGCATTGAAAACGG
GTCTGTATGTTGTATTGTGCGAACATGGCAACATAATGTAGTGACGATACTTGTAACGTCACTGCTAGAA
CATTTCTCCTCAGTAAACCATGGATAGAAGCCGCTTATAACAGTATCGATAGCACAATTGTCACTGGTGC
CAACGTACTGTGTATGTACCGCACAGTACCAGTACGAGCGAGTATCAGTACTTACGTATACGACACCTGA
CCGTGGAGAACAGAGTCACGAAAAAAGTTAGCGGCCGCAGGCACGGTTATCCACAGAATCAGGGGATAAC
GCAGGAAAGAACATGTGAGCAAAAGGCCAGCAAAAGGCCAGGAACCGTAAAAAGGCCGCGTTGCTGGCGT
TTTTCCATAGGCTCCGCCCCCCTGACGAGCATCACAAAAATCGACGCTCAAGTCAGAGGTGGCGAAACCC
GACAGGACTATAAAGATACCAGGCGTTTCCCCCTGGAAGCTCCCTCGTGCGCTCTCCTGTTCCGACCCTG
CCGCTTACCGGATACCTGTCCGCCTTTCTCCCTTCGGGAAGCGTGGCGCTTTCTCATAGCTCACGCTGTA
GGTATCTCAGTTCGGTGTAGGTCGTTCGCTCCAAGCTGGGCTGTGTGCACGAACCCCCCGTTCAGCCCGA
CCGCTGCGCCTTATCCGGTAACTATCGTCTTGAGTCCAACCCGGTAAGACACGACTTATCGCCACTGGCA
GCAGCCACTGGTAACAGGATTAGCAGAGCGAGGTATGTAGGCGGTGCTACAGAGTTCTTGAAGTGGTGGC
CTAACTACGGCTACACTAGAAGAACAGTATTTGGTATCTGCGCTCTGCTGAAGCCAGTTACCTTCGGAAA
AAGAGTTGGTAGCTCTTGATCCGGCAAACAAACCACCGCTGGTAGCGGTGGTTTTTTTGTTTGCAAGCAG
CAGATTACGCGCAGAAAAAAAGGATCTCAAGAAGATCCTTTGATCTTTTCTACGGGGTCTGACGCTCAGT
GGAACGAAAACTCACGTTAAGGGATT
Features (pLannotate 1.2.2; 7 found; start..end, strand, type, name):
    102..125     +  promoter       Pc promoter (fragment): intI1 (promoter lies within the coding sequence); class 1 integron promoter
    301..357     +  CDS            GmR (fragment): gentamycin acetyltransferase; aacC1; confers resistance to gentamycin
    364..1152    +  CDS            aadA: S3AD_ECOLX - Experimental evidence at protein level: Swiss-Prot protein existence level 1. Mediates bacterial resistance to the antibiotics streptomycin and spectinomycin. From Escherichia coli.
   1696..1723    -  terminator     T7Te terminator: phage T7 early transcription terminator
   1739..1810    -  terminator     rrnB T1 terminator: transcription terminator T1 from the E. coli rrnB gene
   1822..2535    -  CDS            superfolder GFP: GFP variant that folds robustly even when fused to poorly folded proteins (Pédelacq et al., 2006)
   3362..3950    -  rep_origin     ori: high-copy-number ColE1/pMB1/pBR322/pUC origin of replication
