[The description below was written by a language model from this plasmid's Addgene catalogue record and pLannotate feature annotations shown in this document.]
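Description:
pCfB13014 is an empty yeast integration vector built on a custom backbone and catalogued as a yeast expression plasmid. It is designed to carry a single expression cassette into a genomic locus designated integration site E3. The associated work concerns combinatorial, iterative metabolic engineering of Yarrowia lipolytica, so that yeast is presumably the intended host, although the catalogue fields do not name the host explicitly. No gene or insert is recorded.

The sequenced plasmid is about 4 kb. In E. coli it is maintained at high copy number by a ColE1/pUC-type origin and is selected with spectinomycin. Resistance comes from an aadA aminoglycoside adenylyltransferase gene. Short fragments of a class 1 integron Pc promoter and of a gentamicin acetyltransferase gene lie just upstream, and these look like remnants of the integron-derived source of the marker rather than functional parts.

The only other annotated coding sequence is superfolder GFP, on the opposite strand, followed by the rrnB T1 and T7Te bacterial terminators. This arrangement resembles a bacterial GFP dropout or placeholder cassette, which is replaced when a cassette is cloned in so that recombinant colonies can be screened visually. The record does not state this function, and no promoter for the GFP is annotated.

The automated annotation also does not identify any E3 homology arms, yeast promoters or terminators, a yeast selection marker, or cloning and linearisation sites. Several stretches of the sequence are unannotated, and such elements may lie there. The plasmid is typically used as a recipient backbone for assembling one expression cassette for targeted chromosomal integration in strain construction.
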