Addgene plasmid #212685: pCfB13014
Purpose: (Empty Backbone) integration vector for single cassette with integration site E3
Depositing lab: Irina Borodina. Depositing organization: Danmarks Tekniske Universitet. Publication: Combinatorial iterative method for metabolic engineering of Yarrowia lipolytica: application for betanin biosynthesis. Jiang W, Wang S, Avila P, Jorgensen TS, Yang Z, Borodina I. Metab Eng. 2024 Sep 9:S1096-7176(24)00110-1. doi: 10.1016/j.ymben.2024.09.003. PubMed 39260817.
Backbone
  Vector backbone: custom backbone
  Vector type: Yeast Expression
Growth in bacteria
  Bacterial resistance: Spectinomycin, 50 μg/mL
  Growth temperature: 37°C
  Growth strain: DH5alpha
  Copy number: High Copy
Gene/Insert
  Gene/Insert name: None
Terms and licenses: Academic/Nonprofit Terms; Industry Terms: Not Available to Industry
How to cite: pCfB13014 was a gift from Irina Borodina (Addgene plasmid # 212685 ; http://n2t.net/addgene:212685 ; RRID:Addgene_212685)
